Addgene plasmid #136958: pDiySpike2d4
Purpose: Plasmid for the In Vitro transcription of DiySpike2d4
Depositing lab: Rickard Sandberg. Depositing organization: Karolinska Institutet. Publication: Single-cell RNA counting at allele and isoform resolution using Smart-seq3. Hagemann-Jensen M, Ziegenhain C, Chen P, Ramskold D, Hendriks GJ, Larsson AJM, Faridani OR, Sandberg R. Nat Biotechnol. 2020 Jun;38(6):708-714. doi: 10.1038/s41587-020-0497-0. Epub 2020 May 4. PubMed 32518404.
Backbone
  Vector backbone: pUC19
  Backbone manufacturer: Joachim Messing
  Vector type: Synthetic Biology
Growth in bacteria
  Bacterial resistance: Ampicillin, 100 μg/mL
  Growth temperature: 37°C
  Growth strain: DH5alpha
  Copy number: High Copy
Gene/Insert
  Gene/Insert name: DiySpike2d4
  Species: Synthetic
  Insert size (bp): 984
  Promoter: T7
  Cloning method: Gibson Cloning
  Sequencing primers: 5′ agcggataacaatttcacacagg
Terms and licenses: Academic/Nonprofit Terms; Industry Terms: Not Available to Industry
How to cite: pDiySpike2d4 was a gift from Rickard Sandberg (Addgene plasmid # 136958 ; http://n2t.net/addgene:136958 ; RRID:Addgene_136958)
