[The description below was written by a language model from this plasmid's Addgene catalogue record and pLannotate feature annotations shown in this document.]
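Description:
pDiySpike2d4 is a small (about 3.6 kb) pUC19-based bacterial plasmid, catalogued under synthetic biology, that serves as a template for in vitro transcription of a synthetic RNA called DiySpike2d4. It is propagated in E. coli at high copy number through the ColE1/pMB1-type pUC origin and selected with ampicillin via the β-lactamase gene driven by its own bla promoter. The feature table also picks up the usual pUC19 remnants: short lacI, bom and rop fragments, and the CAP binding site, lac promoter and lac operator that lie upstream of the cloning region.

The payload is a 984 bp synthetic insert introduced by Gibson cloning into the pUC19 polylinker. A bacteriophage T7 promoter sits immediately after the remaining multiple cloning site fragment, and the unannotated stretch that follows it, running up to the residual lacZα fragment, corresponds in position and approximate length to the insert. No coding sequence, tag or reporter is annotated within that region, consistent with an artificial sequence rather than a natural gene. The record does not describe its sequence design, nor does it list a T7 terminator, so how transcript ends are defined is not stated. T7 RNA polymerase acting on this promoter would produce the DiySpike2d4 RNA in vitro.

The name and the associated work on single-cell RNA counting at allele and isoform resolution suggest that the transcript is used as a spike-in control RNA for single-cell RNA sequencing experiments, although the catalogue entry itself states only that the plasmid is for in vitro transcription of DiySpike2d4.
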