Features (pLannotate 1.2.2; 12 found; start..end, strand, type, name):
    353..941     +  rep_origin     ori: high-copy-number ColE1/pMB1/pBR322/pUC origin of replication
   1124..1216    +  CDS            lacI (fragment): lac repressor; lacI; The lac repressor binds to the lac operator to inhibit transcription in E. coli. This inhibition can be relieved by adding lactose or isopropyl-β-D-thiogalactopyranoside (IPTG).
   1229..1250    +  protein_bind   CAP binding site: CAP binding activates transcription in the presence of cAMP. E. coli catabolite activator protein
   1265..1295    +  promoter       lac promoter: promoter for the E. coli lac operon
   1303..1319    +  protein_bind   lac operator: The lac repressor binds to the lac operator to inhibit transcription in E. coli. This inhibition can be relieved by adding lactose or isopropyl-β-D-thiogalactopyranoside (IPTG). lac repressor encoded by lacI
   1356..1385    -  misc_feature   MCS (fragment): pUC18/19 multiple cloning site
   1386..1404    +  promoter       T7 promoter: promoter for bacteriophage T7 RNA polymerase
   2342..2499    +  CDS            lacZα (fragment): LacZα fragment of β-galactosidase; lacZ fragment
   2505..2604    -  misc_feature   bom (fragment): basis of mobility region from pBR322
   2706..2741    -  CDS            rop (fragment): Rop protein, which maintains plasmids at low copy number; rop
   2836..2940    +  promoter       AmpR promoter: bla
   2941..182     +  CDS            AmpR (across the origin): β-lactamase; bla; confers resistance to ampicillin, carbenicillin, and related antibiotics
>Addgene plasmid #136958 | pDiySpike2d4 | addgene full sequence | sequence record 287365 | Addgene NGS Result
GGTTTATTGCTGATAAATCTGGAGCCGGTGAGCGTGGGTCTCGCGGTATCATTGCAGCACTGGGGCCAGA
TGGTAAGCCCTCCCGTATCGTAGTTATCTACACGACGGGGAGTCAGGCAACTATGGATGAACGAAATAGA
CAGATCGCTGAGATAGGTGCCTCACTGATTAAGCATTGGTAACTGTCAGACCAAGTTTACTCATATATAC
TTTAGATTGATTTAAAACTTCATTTTTAATTTAAAAGGATCTAGGTGAAGATCCTTTTTGATAATCTCAT
GACCAAAATCCCTTAACGTGAGTTTTCGTTCCACTGAGCGTCAGACCCCGTAGAAAAGATCAAAGGATCT
TCTTGAGATCCTTTTTTTCTGCGCGTAATCTGCTGCTTGCAAACAAAAAAACCACCGCTACCAGCGGTGG
TTTGTTTGCCGGATCAAGAGCTACCAACTCTTTTTCCGAAGGTAACTGGCTTCAGCAGAGCGCAGATACC
AAATACTGTTCTTCTAGTGTAGCCGTAGTTAGGCCACCACTTCAAGAACTCTGTAGCACCGCCTACATAC
CTCGCTCTGCTAATCCTGTTACCAGTGGCTGCTGCCAGTGGCGATAAGTCGTGTCTTACCGGGTTGGACT
CAAGACGATAGTTACCGGATAAGGCGCAGCGGTCGGGCTGAACGGGGGGTTCGTGCACACAGCCCAGCTT
GGAGCGAACGACCTACACCGAACTGAGATACCTACAGCGTGAGCTATGAGAAAGCGCCACGCTTCCCGAA
GGGAGAAAGGCGGACAGGTATCCGGTAAGCGGCAGGGTCGGAACAGGAGAGCGCACGAGGGAGCTTCCAG
GGGGAAACGCCTGGTATCTTTATAGTCCTGTCGGGTTTCGCCACCTCTGACTTGAGCGTCGATTTTTGTG
ATGCTCGTCAGGGGGGCGGAGCCTATGGAAAAACGCCAGCAACGCGGCCTTTTTACGGTTCCTGGCCTTT
TGCTGGCCTTTTGCTCACATGTTCTTTCCTGCGTTATCCCCTGATTCTGTGGATAACCGTATTACCGCCT
TTGAGTGAGCTGATACCGCTCGCCGCAGCCGAACGACCGAGCGCAGCGAGTCAGTGAGCGAGGAAGCGGA
AGAGCGCCCAATACGCAAACCGCCTCTCCCCGCGCGTTGGCCGATTCATTAATGCAGCTGGCACGACAGG
TTTCCCGACTGGAAAGCGGGCAGTGAGCGCAACGCAATTAATGTGAGTTAGCTCACTCATTAGGCACCCC
AGGCTTTACACTTTATGCTTCCGGCTCGTATGTTGTGTGGAATTGTGAGCGGATAACAATTTCACACAGG
AAACAGCTATGACCATGATTACGCCAAGCTTGCATGCCTGCAGGTCGACTCTAGATAATACGACTCACTA
TAGGGAGCCAGGTAATGATCATGGATTGGGTTAGGTGCTTAGACATGGGGATCGGCATCTAGGGGCGCCT
AGTTCCTAGGGCTACTGCCAATCCATACAGGTAGTAAAGCACCCGGGTCCGATGAACTTGGACGACGAAA
ACTGACAGACCGCGCTGCACGAGGTCGTTCGTCATGGTGTGCGAGGAGCTAGCCGCAGGAGACTGTGTGG
CAGTAGTCAGCGAACGGCCCCCGGCCCCTGCCGGACTAAATCCCCCTACCTGATCGCCGGGGGCACTCGA
ACCATGACGAGCTGGCGGCGAGCGTACTCACACGCTATATGCGCTCTTAGAGCCCGTTTCTGAAGCAAGA
TTACAGTGGCGTCCGCTTCGACTCGTAGTTCTATGGCAGTGTGGAGTTCGGGGTGCGGCTCTCCCTTGCG
CGCCTCTGTTACAAACCCGCCACTGAGTGCCGGCCGACGGTCGGGTTACGCAGGAAATTCATGCGGAACG
CTAATGCGCATCCGTCGTGGCGAATATTCACAATGCCGGGTCGCTGATACGTGCTGGTACCACTTACGTT
ATTTACGGGGCCTTTAGCTCAAGAGCACGTGTTGTCTAGGGAAGCCTTCGCTTTCATCGACGGACCCATA
GCCGGGACAATTCTGCATGATGTTACCCTTACCCGCACTGCGAGTCTATGGCCTCTCTGACGGGCCTACT
CGACTGTGGCGCAAAGGACCGTGGTCTAGGTCGTCAGGAGCCACGGATCGTCTTATGTGTAGAGTCCCAG
GTCGCCACTAACTGACAGCCGCGTGGACAGCGCTCTGCTAGTACTTAAGCTCGCGGAGCGCAAGAAATAC
GGACTTGTTGATTCCTGATACATACGCTGGGTCCTAATCCGGCATTTTCCATACCCACTTTCAAAAAAAA
AAAAAAAAAAAAAAAAAAAAAAAAAGCTTGAATTCACTGGCCGTCGTTTTACAACGTCGTGACTGGGAAA
ACCCTGGCGTTACCCAACTTAATCGCCTTGCAGCACATCCCCCTTTCGCCAGCTGGCGTAATAGCGAAGA
GGCCCGCACCGATCGCCCTTCCCAACAGTTGCGCAGCCTGAATGGCGAATGGCGCCTGATGCGGTATTTT
CTCCTTACGCATCTGTGCGGTATTTCACACCGCATATGGTGCACTCTCAGTACAATCTGCTCTGATGCCG
CATAGTTAAGCCAGCCCCGACACCCGCCAACACCCGCTGACGCGCCCTGACGGGCTTGTCTGCTCCCGGC
ATCCGCTTACAGACAAGCTGTGACCGTCTCCGGGAGCTGCATGTGTCAGAGGTTTTCACCGTCATCACCG
AAACGCGCGAGACGAAAGGGCCTCGTGATACGCCTATTTTTATAGGTTAATGTCATGATAATAATGGTTT
CTTAGACGTCAGGTGGCACTTTTCGGGGAAATGTGCGCGGAACCCCTATTTGTTTATTTTTCTAAATACA
TTCAAATATGTATCCGCTCATGAGACAATAACCCTGATAAATGCTTCAATAATATTGAAAAAGGAAGAGT
ATGAGTATTCAACATTTCCGTGTCGCCCTTATTCCCTTTTTTGCGGCATTTTGCCTTCCTGTTTTTGCTC
ACCCAGAAACGCTGGTGAAAGTAAAAGATGCTGAAGATCAGTTGGGTGCACGAGTGGGTTACATCGAACT
GGATCTCAACAGCGGTAAGATCCTTGAGAGTTTTCGCCCCGAAGAACGTTTTCCAATGATGAGCACTTTT
AAAGTTCTGCTATGTGGCGCGGTATTATCCCGTATTGACGCCGGGCAAGAGCAACTCGGTCGCCGCATAC
ACTATTCTCAGAATGACTTGGTTGAGTACTCACCAGTCACAGAAAAGCATCTTACGGATGGCATGACAGT
AAGAGAATTATGCAGTGCTGCCATAACCATGAGTGATAACACTGCGGCCAACTTACTTCTGACAACGATC
GGAGGACCGAAGGAGCTAACCGCTTTTTTGCACAACATGGGGGATCATGTAACTCGCCTTGATCGTTGGG
AACCGGAGCTGAATGAAGCCATACCAAACGACGAGCGTGACACCACGATGCCTGTAGCAATGGCAACAAC
GTTGCGCAAACTATTAACTGGCGAACTACTTACTCTAGCTTCCCGGCAACAATTAATAGACTGGATGGAG
GCGGATAAAGTTGCAGGACCACTTCTGCGCTCGGCCCTTCCGGCTGGCT
